Addgene plasmid #210820: pCS2-Prom1-TEVp-TwinStrep-His / IRES2 / Pcdh21-TEVp-Myc-Flag
Purpose: Mammalian overexpression vector for polycistronic co-expression of C-terminally Strep and His tagged human Prom1s1 (WT) and C-terminally Myc and Flag tagged human Pchd21 (WT)
Depositing lab: Luke Chao. Depositing organization: Massachusetts General Hospital. Publication: Prominin 1 and Tweety Homology 1 both induce extracellular vesicle formation. Bell TA, Luce BE, Hakim P, Ananda VY, Dardari H, Nguyen TH, Monshizadeh A, Chao LH. Elife. 2024 Aug 13;13:e100061. doi: 10.7554/eLife.100061. PubMed 39168849.
Backbone
  Vector backbone: pCS2
  Backbone manufacturer: Nathan D. Lawson
  Backbone size w/o insert (bp): 4736
  Total vector size (bp): 10226
  Modifications to backbone: IRES2 site added between upstream of the second insert to convert pCS2 into a polycistronic duet vector.
  Vector type: Mammalian Expression
Growth in bacteria
  Bacterial resistance: Ampicillin, 100 μg/mL
  Growth temperature: 37°C
  Growth strain: DH5alpha
  Copy number: High Copy
Gene/Insert 1
  Gene/Insert name: Prominin 1 (alt name: PROM1)
  Species: H. sapiens (human)
  Insert size (bp): 2745
  Entrez Gene: PROM1 (a.k.a. AC133, CD133, CORD12, MCDR2, MSTP061, PROML1, RP41, STGD4)
  Promoter: CMV
  Tag / fusion protein: TwinStrep, 10xHis (C terminal on insert)
  Cloning method: Gibson Cloning
  Sequencing primers: 5′ CMV-F
Gene/Insert 2
  Gene/Insert name: Protocadherin 21 (alt names: PCDH21; Cadherin-related family member 1; CDHR1)
  Species: H. sapiens (human)
  Insert size (bp): 2745
  Entrez Gene: CDHR1 (a.k.a. CORD15, PCDH21, PRCAD, RP65)
  Promoter: CMV / IRES2
  Tag / fusion protein: Myc, 3xFlag (C terminal on insert)
  Cloning method: Gibson Cloning
  Sequencing primers: 5′ ATGTGTTTAGTCGAGGTTAAAAAAACG
Resource information
  A portion of this plasmid was derived from a plasmid made by: Modified version of construct from Noriaki Sasai (Nara Institute of Science and Technology).
Terms and licenses: Academic/Nonprofit Terms; Industry Terms: Not Available to Industry
Depositor comments: Please visit https://doi.org/10.1101/2023.11.08.566258 for bioRxiv preprint. Original construct published in: Hori, A., Nishide, K., Yasukuni, Y., Haga, K., Kakuta, W., Ishikawa, Y., Hayes, M.J., Ohnuma, S., Kiyonari, H., Kimura, K., et al. (2019). Prominin-1 Modulates Rho/ROCK-Mediated Membrane Morphology and Calcium-Dependent Intracellular Chloride Flux. Sci. Rep. 9, 15911. 10.1038/s41598-019-52040-9.
How to cite: pCS2-Prom1-TEVp-TwinStrep-His / IRES2 / Pcdh21-TEVp-Myc-Flag was a gift from Luke Chao (Addgene plasmid # 210820 ; http://n2t.net/addgene:210820 ; RRID:Addgene_210820)
