[The description below was written by a language model from this plasmid's Addgene catalogue record and pLannotate feature annotations shown in this document.]
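Description:
pCS2-Prom1-TEVp-TwinStrep-His / IRES2 / Pcdh21-TEVp-Myc-Flag is a roughly 10.2 kb mammalian expression plasmid built on the pCS2 backbone, which was modified by adding an IRES2 element so that it can express two proteins from a single transcript. In bacteria it is maintained at high copy through a ColE1/pUC-type origin and selected with ampicillin via the β-lactamase gene. An f1 origin and remnants of lac/lacZα sequences are also present as backbone carry-over.

Expression is driven by the simian CMV IE94 enhancer/promoter characteristic of pCS2, with a downstream SP6 promoter that could in principle support in vitro transcription. T7 and T3 promoter sequences are also annotated on the opposite strand. The first cistron encodes wild-type human Prominin 1 (PROM1/CD133, described as the s1 isoform), fused at its C-terminus to TwinStrep and 10xHis tags. The EMCV-derived IRES2 then permits cap-independent translation of the second cistron, wild-type human Protocadherin 21 (PCDH21/CDHR1), which carries C-terminal Myc and 3xFLAG tags. The construct name indicates a TEV protease site between each protein and its tags, which would allow tag removal. These sites and most of the tags are not individually annotated in the feature table, which picks up only a 3xFLAG fragment. An SV40 polyadenylation signal lies at the end of the bicistronic unit, though it is annotated on the minus strand.

The two orthogonal tag sets let each protein be purified, pulled down or detected independently. This suits co-expression and interaction studies of these two photoreceptor-associated membrane proteins in mammalian cells, and the associated publication concerns extracellular vesicle formation induced by Prominin 1.
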