Features (pLannotate 1.2.2; 19 found; start..end, strand, type, name):
     80..98      -  promoter       T3 promoter: promoter for bacteriophage T3 RNA polymerase
    143..159     -  protein_bind   lac operator: The lac repressor binds to the lac operator to inhibit transcription in E. coli. This inhibition can be relieved by adding lactose or isopropyl-β-D-thiogalactopyranoside (IPTG). lac repressor encoded by lacI
    167..197     -  promoter       lac promoter: promoter for the E. coli lac operon
    212..233     -  protein_bind   CAP binding site: CAP binding activates transcription in the presence of cAMP. E. coli catabolite activator protein
    246..338     -  CDS            lacI (fragment): lac repressor; lacI; The lac repressor binds to the lac operator to inhibit transcription in E. coli. This inhibition can be relieved by adding lactose or isopropyl-β-D-thiogalactopyranoside (IPTG).
    521..1109    -  rep_origin     ori: high-copy-number ColE1/pMB1/pBR322/pUC origin of replication
   1280..2140    -  CDS            AmpR: β-lactamase; bla; confers resistance to ampicillin, carbenicillin, and related antibiotics
   2141..2245    -  promoter       AmpR promoter: bla
   2298..2726    -  rep_origin     f1 ori (sequence partly withheld): f1 bacteriophage origin of replication; arrow indicates direction of (+) strand synthesis
   2731..2797    -  CDS            lacZα (fragment): LacZα fragment of β-galactosidase; lacZ fragment
   2804..3781    +  promoter       CMV IE94 promoter: enhancer/promoter region of simian cytomegalovirus major immediate early transcription unit IE94
   3816..3834    +  promoter       SP6 promoter: promoter for bacteriophage SP6 RNA polymerase
   3873..6440    +  CDS            PROM1: PROM1_HUMAN - Also known as PROML1. Experimental evidence at protein level: Swiss-Prot protein existence level 1. May play a role in cell differentiation, proliferation and apoptosis (PubMed:24556617). Binds cholesterol in cholesterol- containing plasma membrane microdomains and may play a role in the organization of the apical plasma membrane in epithelial cells. During early retinal development acts as a key regulator of disk morphogenesis. Involved in regulation of MAPK and Akt signaling pathways. In neuroblastoma cells suppresses cell differentiation such as neurite outgrowth in a RET-depe
   6618..6690    +  misc_feature   MCS (fragment): multiple cloning site
   6695..7281    +  misc_feature   IRES2: internal ribosome entry site (IRES) of the encephalomyocarditis virus (EMCV)
   7282..9858    +  CDS            CDHR1: CDHR1_HUMAN - Also known as KIAA1775, PCDH21, PRCAD. Experimental evidence at protein level: Swiss-Prot protein existence level 1. Potential calcium-dependent cell-adhesion protein. May be required for the structural integrity of the outer segment (OS) of photoreceptor cells (By similarity). From Homo sapiens (Human).
   9958..9998    +  CDS            3xFLAG (fragment): three tandem FLAG® epitope tags, followed by an enterokinase cleavage site
  10034..10051   -  promoter       T7 promoter (fragment): promoter for bacteriophage T7 RNA polymerase
  10056..10190   -  polyA_signal   SV40 poly(A) signal: SV40 polyadenylation signal
>Addgene plasmid #210820 | pCS2-Prom1-TEVp-TwinStrep-His / IRES2 / Pcdh21-TEVp-Myc-Flag | addgene full sequence | sequence record 417732 | Addgene NGS Result
GTTCAGGGGGAGGTGTGGGAGGTTTTTTAATTCGCGGCCGCGGCGCCAATGCATTGGGCCCGGTACCCAG
CTTTTGTTCCCTTTAGTGAGGGTTAATTGCGCGCTTGGCGTAATCATGGTCATAGCTGTTTCCTGTGTGA
AATTGTTATCCGCTCACAATTCCACACAACATACGAGCCGGGAGCATAAAGTGTAAAGCCTGGGGTGCCT
AATGAGTGAGCTAACTCACATTAATTGCGTTGCGCTCACTGCCCGCTTTCCAGTCGGGAAACCTGTCGTG
CCAGCTGCATTAATGAATCGGCCAACGCGCGGGGAGAGGCGGTTTGCGTATTGGGCGCTCTTCCGCTTCC
TCGCTCACTGACTCGCTGCGCTCGGTCGTTCGGCTGCGGCGAGCGGTATCAGCTCACTCAAAGGCGGTAA
TACGGTTATCCACAGAATCAGGGGATAACGCAGGAAAGAACATGTGAGCAAAAGGCCAGCAAAAGGCCAG
GAACCGTAAAAAGGCCGCGTTGCTGGCGTTTTTCCATAGGCTCCGCCCCCCTGACGAGCATCACAAAAAT
CGACGCTCAAGTCAGAGGTGGCGAAACCCGACAGGACTATAAAGATACCAGGCGTTTCCCACTGGAAGCT
CCCTCGTGCGCTCTCCTGTTCCGACCCTGCCGCTTACCGGATACCTGTCCGCCTTTCTCCCTTCGGGAAG
CGTGGCGCTTTCTCATAGCTCACGCTGTAGGTATCTCAGTTCGGTGTAGGTCGTTCGCTCCAAGCTGGGC
TGTGTGCACGAACCCCCCGTTCAGCCCGACCGCTGCGCCTTATCCGGTAACTATCGTCTTGAGTCCAACC
CGGTAAGACACGACTTATCGCCACTGGCAGCAGCCACTGGTAACAGGATTAGCAGAGCGAGGTATGTAGG
CGGTGCTACAGAGTTCTTGAAGTGGTGGCCTAACTACGGCTACACTAGAAGAACAGTATTTGGTATCTGC
GCTCTGCTGAAGCCAGTTACCTTCGGAAAAAGAGTTGGTAGCTCTTGATCCGGCAAACAAACCACCGCTG
GTAGCGGTGGTTTTTTTGTTTGCAAGCAGCAGATTACGCGCAGAAAAAAAGGATCTCAAGAAGATCCTTT
GATCTTTTCTACGGGGTCTGACGCTCAGTGGAACGAAAACTCACGTTAAGGGATTTTGGTCATGAGATTA
TCAAAAAGGATCTTCACCTAGATCCTTTTAAATTAAAAATGAAGTTTTAAATCAATCTAAAGTATATATG
AGTAAACTTGGTCTGACAGTTACCAATGCTTAATCAGTGAGGCACCTATCTCAGCGATCTGTCTATTTCG
TTCATCCATAGTTGCCTGACTCCCCGTCGTGTAGATAACTACGATACGGGAGGGCTTACCATCTGGCCCC
AGTGCTGCAATGATACCGCGAGACCCACGCTCACCGGCTCCAGATTTATCAGCAATAAACCAGCCAGCCG
GAAGGGCCGAGCGCAGAAGTGGTCCTGCAACTTTATCCGCCTCCATCCAGTCTATTAATTGTTGCCGGGA
AGCTAGAGTAAGTAGTTCGCCAGTTAATAGTTTGCGCAACGTTGTTGCCATTGCTACAGGCATCGTGGTG
TCACGCTCGTCGTTTGGTATGGCTTCATTCAGCTCCGGTTCCCAACGATCAAGGCGAGTTACATGATCCC
CCATGTTGTGCAAAAAAGCGGTTAGCTCCTTCGGTCCTCCGATCGTTGTCAGAAGTAAGTTGGCCGCAGT
GTTATCACTCATGGTTATGGCAGCACTGCATAATTCTCTTACTGTCATGCCATCCGTAAGATGCTTTTCT
GTGACTGGTGAGTACTCAACCAAGTCATTCTGAGAATAGTGTATGCGGCGACCGAGTTGCTCTTGCCCGG
CGTCAATACGGGATAATACCGCGCCACATAGCAGAACTTTAAAAGTGCTCATCATTGGAAAACGTTCTTC
GGGGCGAAAACTCTCAAGGATCTTACCGCTGTTGAGATCCAGTTCGATGTAACCCACTCGTGCACCCAAC
TGATCTTCAGCATCTTTTACTTTCACCAGCGTTTCTGGGTGAGCAAAAACAGGAAGGCAAAATGCCGCAA
AAAAGGGAATAAGGGCGACACGGAAATGTTGAATACTCATACTCTTCCTTTTTCAATATTATTGAAGCAT
TTATCAGGGTTATTGTCTCATGAGCGGATACATATTTGAATGTATTTAGAAAAATAAACAAATAGGGGTT
CCGCGCACATTTCCCCGAAAAGTGCCACCTAAATTGTAAGCGTTAATATTTTGTTAAAATTCGCGTTAAA
TTTTTGTTAAATCAGCTCATTTTTTAACCAATAGGCCGAAATCGGCAAAATCCCTTATAAATCAAAAGAA
TAGACCGAGATAGGGT
[37 nt withheld, positions 2397-2433]
AAAGAACGTGGACTCCAACGTCAAAGG
[49 nt withheld, positions 2461-2509]
T
[91 nt withheld, positions 2511-2601]
G
[124 nt withheld, positions 2603-2726]
CCCATTCGCCATTCAGGCTGCGCAACTGTTGGGAAGGGCGATCGGTGCGGGCCTCTTCGCTATTACGCCA
GTCGACCGCCAATTCAATATGGCGTATATGGACTCATGCCAATTCAATATGGTGGATCTGGACCTGTGCC
AATTCAATATGGCGTATATGGACTCGTGCCAATTCAATATGGTGGATCTGGACCCCAGCCAATTCAATAT
GGCGGACTTGGCACCATGCCAATTCAATATGGCGGACCTGGCACTGTGCCAACTGGGGAGGGGTCTACTT
GGCACGGTGCCAAGTTTGAGGAGGGGTCTTGGCCCTGTGCCAAGTCCGCCATATTGAATTGGCATGGTGC
CAATAATGGCGGCCATATTGGCTATATGCCAGGATCAATATATAGGCAATATCCAATATGGCCCTATGCC
AATATGGCTATTGGCCAGGTTCAATACTATGTATTGGCCCTATGCCATATAGTATTCCATATATGGGTTT
TCCTATTGACGTAGATAGCCCCTCCCAATGGGCGGTCCCATATACCATATATGGGGCTTCCTAATACCGC
CCATAGCCACTCCCCCATTGACGTCAATGGTCTCTATATATGGTCTTTCCTATTGACGTCATATGGGCGG
TCCTATTGACGTATATGGCGCCTCCCCCATTGACGTCAATTACGGTAAATGGCCCGCCTGGCTCAATGCC
CATTGACGTCAATAGGACCACCCACCATTGACGTCAATGGGATGGCTCATTGCCCATTCATATCCGTTCT
CACGCCCCCTATTGACGTCAATGACGGTAAATGGCCCACTTGGCAGTACATCAATATCTATTAATAGTAA
CTTGGCAAGTACATTACTATTGGAAGTACGCCAGGGTACATTGGCAGTACTCCCATTGACGTCAATGGCG
GTAAATGGCCCGCGATGGCTGCCAAGTACATCCCCATTGACGTCAATGGGGAGGGGCAATGACGCAAATG
GGCGTTCCATTGACGTAAATGGGCGGTAGGCGTGCCTAATGGGAGGTCTATATAAGCAATGCTCGTTTAG
GGAACCGCCATTCTGCCTGGGGACGTCGGAGCAAGCTTGATTTAGGTGACACTATAGAATACAAGCTACT
TGTTCTTTTTGCAGGATCCCATCGATATGGCCCTCGTACTCGGCTCCCTGTTGCTGCTGGGGCTGTGCGG
GAACTCCTTTTCAGGAGGGCAGCCTTCATCCACAGATGCTCCTAAGGCTTGGAATTATGAATTGCCTGCA
ACAAATTATGAGACCCAAGACTCCCATAAAGCTGGACCCATTGGCATTCTCTTTGAACTAGTGCATATCT
TTCTCTATGTGGTACAGCCGCGTGATTTCCCAGAAGATACTTTGAGAAAATTCTTACAGAAGGCATATGA
ATCCAAAATTGATTATGACAAGATTGTCTACTATGAAGCAGGGATTATTCTATGCTGTGTCCTGGGGCTG
CTGTTTATTATTCTGATGCCTCTGGTGGGGTATTTCTTTTGTATGTGTCGTTGCTGTAACAAATGTGGTG
GAGAAATGCACCAGCGACAGAAGGAAAATGGGCCCTTCCTGAGGAAATGCTTTGCAATCTCCCTGTTGGT
GATTTGTATAATAATAAGCATTGGCATCTTCTATGGTTTTGTGGCAAATCACCAGGTAAGAACCCGGATC
AAAAGGAGTCGGAAACTGGCAGATAGCAATTTCAAGGACTTGCGAACTCTCTTGAATGAAACTCCAGAGC
AAATCAAATATATATTGGCCCAGTACAACACTACCAAGGACAAGGCGTTCACAGATCTGAACAGTATCAA
TTCAGTGCTAGGAGGCGGAATTCTTGACCGACTGAGACCCAACATCATCCCTGTTCTTGATGAGATTAAG
TCCATGGCAACAGCGATCAAGGAGACCAAAGAGGCGTTGGAGAACATGAACAGCACCTTGAAGAGCTTGC
ACCAACAAAGTACACAGCTTAGCAGCAGTCTGACCAGCGTGAAAACTAGCCTGCGGTCATCTCTCAATGA
CCCTCTGTGCTTGGTGCATCCATCAAGTGAAACCTGCAACAGCATCAGATTGTCTCTAAGCCAGCTGAAT
AGCAACCCTGAACTGAGGCAGCTTCCACCCGTGGATGCAGAACTTGACAACGTTAATAACGTTCTTAGGA
CAGATTTGGATGGCCTGGTCCAACAGGGCTATCAATCCCTTAATGATATACCTGACAGAGTACAACGCCA
AACCACGACTGTCGTAGCAGGTATCAAAAGGGTCTTGAATTCCATTGGTTCAGATATCGACAATGTAACT
CAGCGTCTTCCTATTCAGGATATACTCTCAGCATTCTCTGTTTATGTTAATAACACTGAAAGTTACATCC
ACAGAAATTTACCTACATTGGAAGAGTATGATTCATACTGGTGGCTGGGTGGCCTGGTCATCTGCTCTCT
GCTGACCCTCATCGTGATTTTTTACTACCTGGGCTTACTGTGTGGCGTGTGCGGCTATGACAGGCATGCC
ACCCCGACCACCCGAGGCTGTGTCTCCAACACCGGAGGCGTCTTCCTCATGGTTGGAGTTGGATTAAGTT
TCCTCTTTTGCTGGATATTGATGATCATTGTGGTTCTTACCTTTGTCTTTGGTGCAAATGTGGAAAAACT
GATCTGTGAACCTTACACGAGCAAGGAATTATTCCGGGTTTTGGATACACCCTACTTACTAAATGAAGAC
TGGGAATACTATCTCTCTGGGAAGCTATTTAATAAATCAAAAATGAAGCTCACTTTTGAACAAGTTTACA
GTGACTGCAAAAAAAATAGAGGCACTTACGGCACTCTTCACCTGCAGAACAGCTTCAATATCAGTGAACA
TCTCAACATTAATGAGCATACTGGAAGCATAAGCAGTGAATTGGAAAGTCTGAAGGTAAATCTTAATATC
TTTCTGTTGGGTGCAGCAGGAAGAAAAAACCTTCAGGATTTTGCTGCTTGTGGAATAGACAGAATGAATT
ATGACAGCTACTTGGCTCAGACTGGTAAATCCCCCGCAGGAGTGAATCTTTTATCATTTGCATATGATCT
AGAAGCAAAAGCAAACAGTTTGCCCCCAGGAAATTTGAGGAACTCCCTGAAAAGAGATGCACAAACTATT
AAAACAATTCACCAGCAACGAGTCCTTCCTATAGAACAATCACTGAGCACTCTATACCAAAGCGTCAAGA
TACTTCAACGCACAGGGAATGGATTGTTGGAGAGAGTAACTAGGATTCTAGCTTCTCTGGATTTTGCTCA
GAACTTCATCACAAACAATACTTCCTCTGTTATTATTGAGGAAACTAAGAAGTATGGGAGAACAATAATA
GGATATTTTGAACATTATCTGCAGTGGATCGAGTTCTCTATCAGTGAGAAAGTGGCATCGTGCAAACCTG
TGGCCACCGCTCTAGATACTGCTGTTGATGTCTTTCTGTGTAGCTACATTATCGACCCCTTGAATTTGTT
TTGGTTTGGCATAGGAAAAGCTACTGTATTTTTACTTCCGGCTCTAATTTTTGCGGTAAAACTGGCTAAG
TACTATCGTCGAATGGATTCGGAGGACGTGTACGATGATGTTGAAACTATACCCATGAAAAATATGGAAA
ATGGTAATAATGGTTATCATAAAGATCATGTATATGGTATTCACAATCCTGTTATGACAAGCCCATCACA
ACATCTCGAGGAGAATTTGTACTTTCAAGGCGGTGGAGGAGGGAGTGCCTGGTCTCATCCACAGTTTGAA
AAGGGAGGAGGATCCGGAGGTGGTAGTGGCGGATCTGCATGGTCCCACCCTCAGTTTGAGAAGGGCGGCG
GAGGTTCTCATCACCACCACCATCATCATCACCACCACTAAGCTAGCGCTACCGGACTCAGATCTCGAGC
TCAAGCTTCGAATTCTGCAGTCGACGGTACCGCGGGCCCGGGATTCCGCCCCTCTCCCTCCCCCCCCCCT
AACGTTACTGGCCGAAGCCGCTTGGAATAAGGCCGGTGTGCGTTTGTCTATATGTTATTTTCCACCATAT
TGCCGTCTTTTGGCAATGTGAGGGCCCGGAAACCTGGCCCTGTCTTCTTGACGAGCATTCCTAGGGGTCT
TTCCCCTCTCGCCAAAGGAATGCAAGGTCTGTTGAATGTCGTGAAGGAAGCAGTTCCTCTGGAAGCTTCT
TGAAGACAAACAACGTCTGTAGCGACCCTTTGCAGGCAGCGGAACCCCCCACCTGGCGACAGGTGCCTCT
GCGGCCAAAAGCCACGTGTATAAGATACACCTGCAAAGGCGGCACAACCCCAGTGCCACGTTGTGAGTTG
GATAGTTGTGGAAAGAGTCAAATGGCTCTCCTCAAGCGTATTCAACAAGGGGCTGAAGGATGCCCAGAAG
GTACCCCATTGTATGGGATCTGATCTGGGGCCTCGGTACACATGCTTTACATGTGTTTAGTCGAGGTTAA
AAAAACGTCTAGGCCCCCCGAACCACGGGGACGTGGTTTTCCTTTGAAAAACACGATGATAATATGGCCA
CAACCATGCGGCGGTGCAGGTGGGCAGCATTAGCCCTGGGTCTTCTACGATTGTGTTTGGCCCAAGCTAA
TTTTGCTCCGCACTTTTTCGATAACGGGGTTGGGAGTACAAATGGTAATATGGCCCTGTTCAGCTTACCT
GAGGATACGCCGGTTGGTTCTCACGTTTATACGTTAAACGGTACTGATCCTGAGGGTGATCCAATATCCT
ATCATATTTCGTTTGATCCGTCCACGCGGTCAGTCTTTTCGGTCGACCCCACATTTGGTAACATCACTCT
CGTTGAGGAACTAGACCGGGAGCGTGAGGACGAGATCGAAGCGATAATATCCATCTCTGATGGATTAAAT
TTGGTAGCAGAAAAGGTGGTTATTCTGGTAACCGACGCTAATGACGAGGCTCCTAGATTCATACAAGAGC
CGTACGTTGCTCTCGTACCAGAAGACATACCAGCGGGATCAATTATCTTCAAAGTCCATGCTGTCGACCG
AGATACTGGATCGGGTGGGTCTGTCACCTATTTCCTACAGAATCTCCATAGTCCTTTTGCGGTAGATCGT
CATAGTGGCGTCCTCAGACTCCAAGCGGGAGCTACCTTGGACTACGAAAGGTCCCGCACCCACTATATAA
CCGTTGTCGCAAAAGACGGGGGTGGGAGGCTGCACGGCGCAGACGTGGTATTTTCAGCCACAACCACGGT
CACTGTGAACGTGGAGGACGTACAGGATATGGCCCCGGTATTTGTGGGCACACCGTATTACGGGTATGTT
TATGAAGACACCTTACCAGGTTCCGAAGTACTCAAGGTGGTTGCTATGGATGGAGATAGAGGCAAACCGA
ATCGCATTCTTTACTCACTCGTGAATGGCAACGACGGGGCATTCGAGATTAACGAGACGTCGGGGGCGAT
ATCGATCACCCAAAGTCCAGCACAGCTTCAAAGAGAAGTCTACGAATTACATGTTCAAGTAACTGAGATG
AGCCCTGCGGGCTCGCCTGCTGCGCAAGCTACCGTCCCGGTGACAATTAGAATCGTGGACCTGAACAACC
ATCCCCCGACGTTTTACGGAGAAAGTGGACCACAGAATAGATTTGAATTGAGTATGAATGAACACCCCCC
GCAAGGAGAGATTCTGCGAGGCCTCAAAATTACGGTAAATGATTCAGACCAGGGAGCCAATGCGAAGTTT
AATCTTCAACTTGTCGGGCCGCGAGGTATTTTTCGTGTAGTACCACAGACTGTGCTGAACGAGGCCCAGG
TCACCATTATAGTCGAAAATAGCGCGGCCATCGATTTCGAAAAATCAAAGGTGCTCACATTCAAGTTATT
AGCGGTAGAAGTAAATACGCCGGAAAAATTCTCTTCGACGGCTGACGTCGTGATTCAACTTTTGGACACA
AACGATAACGTACCTAAATTTGACTCGCTGTATTACGTGGCGAGGATACCTGAAAACGCTCCAGGCGGAT
CTTCAGTGGTAGCCGTTACAGCGGTTGACCCAGACACGGGACCCTGGGGGGAGGTGAAGTACAGCACCTA
TGGCACGGGCGCGGATCTCTTCTTGATTCACCCGAGTACCGGCTTAATCTATACGCAACCTTGGGCTTCT
CTAGACGCCGAAGCCACTGCACGATACAACTTCTACGTAAAAGCGGAAGACATGGAAGGGAAGTACTCAG
TGGCTGAGGTGTTCATTACCCTACTCGATGTTAATGACCACCCTCCCCAGTTCGGAAAGAGCGTGCAAAA
AAAAACAATGGTTCTAGGAACTCCTGTTAAGATAGAAGCAATTGATGAAGATGCTGAAGAACCCAACAAT
CTAGTTGATTACTCGATCACGCACGCGGAGCCAGCAAATGTATTTGATATCAACAGTCACACAGGGGAAA
TATGGCTGAAAAATAGTATAAGGTCCCTCGATGCACTACATAATATAACACCCGGACGTGACTGTCTATG
GTCCCTTGAGGTCCAGGCCAAAGATCGCGGCTCTCCATCCTTCTCTACAACTGCACTGCTGAAGATAGAC
ATCACTGATGCAGAGACTCTTTCGCGCTCACCTATGGCTGCCTTTTTAATACAGACTAAGGATAACCCCA
TGAAAGCGGTCGGCGTTTTGGCCGGTACTATGGCAACCGTTGTGGCGATCACAGTTTTGATCAGTACAGC
CACTTTCTGGCGGAACAAGAAAAGCAACAAGGTATTGCCGATGCGGCGTGTCTTACGCAAGAGGCCGAGT
CCTGCACCCCGAACTATTCGTATCGAGTGGCTCAAGTCAAAATCTACGAAGGCAGCCACAAAGTTCATGT
TAAAGGAGAAGCCCCCAAACGAAAATTGCAACAACAACTCTCCTGAGTCATCCCTACTACCAAGAGCTCC
AGCCTTGCCCCCGCCCCCCTCGGTTGCACCCAGCACCGGCGCTGCACAGTGGACTGTACCTACGGTCAGC
GGAAGTCTAACGCCGCAGCCTACCCAGCCTCCCCCTAAGCCTAAGACGATGGGGTCTCCAGTTCAAAGCA
CACTGATCTCTGAGCTAAAACAAAAATTCGAGAAAAAGTCTGTGCACAATAAGGCCTATTTTGGTGGTGG
TGGAAGTGAAAATCTTTATTTTCAAGGTGGAGGGGGGGGCTCCGCAGAGCAGAAGCTTATAAGCGAGGAG
GACCTTGGCGGCGGTGGGTCCGACTACAAAGACCATGATGGCGATTATAAAGATCATGACATTGATTATA
AAGACGATGATGACAAATAATCTAGAACTATAGTGAGTCGTATTACGTAGATCCAGACATGATAAGATAC
ATTGATGAGTTTGGACAAACCACAACTAGAATGCAGTGAAAAAAATGCTTTATTTGTGAAATTTGTGATG
CTATTGCTTTATTTGTAACCATTATAAGCTGCAATAAACAAGTTAACAACAACAATTGCATTCATTTTAT
GTTTCAG
